Addgene plasmid #210348: Flag-V0D1
Purpose: Expresses ATP6V0D1 in mammalian cells
Depositing lab: Michele Pagano. Depositing organization: NYU Grossman School of Medicine. Publication: The REEP5/TRAM1 complex binds SARS-CoV-2 NSP3 and promotes virus replication. Li J, Gui Q, Liang FX, Sall J, Zhang Q, Duan Y, Dhabaria A, Askenazi M, Ueberheide B, Stapleford KA, Pagano M. J Virol. 2023 Sep 28:e0050723. doi: 10.1128/jvi.00507-23. PubMed 37768083.
Backbone
  Vector backbone: PcDNA3.1
  Backbone size w/o insert (bp): 5400
  Total vector size (bp): 6500
  Vector type: Mammalian Expression
  Selectable markers: Neomycin (select with G418)
Growth in bacteria
  Bacterial resistance: Ampicillin, 100 μg/mL
  Growth temperature: 37°C
  Growth strain: DH5alpha
  Copy number: High Copy
Gene/Insert
  Gene/Insert name: V-ATPase V0D1 (alt name: ATP6V0D1)
  Species: H. sapiens (human)
  GenBank ID: NM_004691.5
  Entrez Gene: ATP6V0D1 (a.k.a. ATP6D, ATP6DV, P39, VATX, VMA6, VPATPD)
  Tag / fusion protein: Flag (N terminal on insert)
  Cloning method: Ligation Independent Cloning
  Sequencing primers: 5′ CMV-F; 3′ BGHR
Resource information
  A portion of this plasmid was derived from a plasmid made by: David Sabatini, Addgene plasmid #87931
Terms and licenses: Academic/Nonprofit Terms; Industry Terms: Not Available to Industry
How to cite: Flag-V0D1 was a gift from Michele Pagano (Addgene plasmid # 210348 ; http://n2t.net/addgene:210348 ; RRID:Addgene_210348)
