[The description below was written by a language model from this plasmid's Addgene catalogue record and pLannotate feature annotations shown in this document.]
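Description:
Flag-V0D1 is a mammalian expression plasmid built on the pcDNA3.1 backbone that drives expression of human ATP6V0D1, the d1 subunit of the membrane-embedded V0 sector of the vacuolar proton-translocating ATPase, which acidifies lysosomes and other intracellular compartments. The sequenced record is about 6.5 kb. The coding sequence sits downstream of the human cytomegalovirus immediate-early enhancer and promoter and carries an N-terminal FLAG epitope, allowing detection or immunoprecipitation of the protein with anti-FLAG reagents. Transcripts are terminated by the bovine growth hormone polyadenylation signal. A T7 promoter lies between the CMV promoter and the tag, which would permit in vitro transcription. The automated annotation matched the open reading frame to the bovine orthologue, reflecting the high conservation of this subunit; the catalogue entry states that the insert is human. The insert was introduced by ligation-independent cloning, and part of the plasmid derives from an earlier deposited construct.

For stable selection in mammalian cells, an SV40 early promoter drives the neomycin phosphotransferase gene, followed by an SV40 polyadenylation signal, conferring G418 resistance. In bacteria the plasmid is maintained at high copy through a ColE1/pUC-type origin and selected with ampicillin via the β-lactamase gene; an f1 origin is also present for single-stranded DNA production. Short annotated fragments, including a truncated HIV-1 LTR piece, a partial ble sequence, lac regulatory elements and a bom remnant, are probably backbone residue or incidental sequence matches rather than functional parts. The associated study concerns host factors that bind SARS-CoV-2 NSP3 and promote virus replication, but the record does not state the specific role this construct played in it.
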