Features (pLannotate 1.2.2; 21 found; start..end, strand, type, name):
     28..80      -  misc_feature   bom (fragment): basis of mobility region from pBR322
    235..614     +  enhancer       CMV enhancer: human cytomegalovirus immediate early enhancer
    615..818     +  promoter       CMV promoter: human cytomegalovirus (CMV) immediate early promoter
    814..847     +  LTR            5' LTR (truncated) (fragment): truncated 5' long terminal repeat (LTR) from HIV-1
    863..881     +  promoter       T7 promoter: promoter for bacteriophage T7 RNA polymerase
    926..946     +  CDS            FLAG (fragment): FLAG® epitope tag, followed by an enterokinase cleavage site
    959..2011    +  CDS            ATP6V0D1: VA0D1_BOVIN - Also known as ATP6D, VPATPD. Experimental evidence at protein level: Swiss-Prot protein existence level 1. Subunit of the integral membrane V0 complex of the lysosomal proton-transporting V-type ATPase (v-ATPase). V-ATPase is responsible for acidifying a variety of intracellular compartments in eukaryotic cells, thus providing most of the energy required for transport processes in the vacuolar system (By similarity). May play a role in coupling of proton transport and ATP hydrolysis (By similarity). In aerobic conditions, involved in intracellular iron homeostasis, thus triggerin
   2058..2282    +  polyA_signal   bGH poly(A) signal: bovine growth hormone polyadenylation signal
   2286..2307    +  promoter       SV40 promoter (fragment): SV40 enhancer and early promoter
   2328..2756    +  rep_origin     f1 ori (sequence partly withheld): f1 bacteriophage origin of replication; arrow indicates direction of (+) strand synthesis
   2770..3099    +  promoter       SV40 promoter: SV40 enhancer and early promoter
   3166..3957    +  CDS            neo: KKA2_KLEPN - Also known as kan, nptII. Experimental evidence at protein level: Swiss-Prot protein existence level 1. Resistance to kanamycin, neomycin, paromomycin, ribostamycin, butirosin and gentamicin B. From Klebsiella pneumoniae.
   3981..4139    +  CDS            ble (fragment): BLE_KLEPN - Experimental evidence at protein level: Swiss-Prot protein existence level 1. Binding protein with a strong affinity to the bleomycin family of antibiotics. Binds to CL990; an antimitotic-antibiotic compound. From Klebsiella pneumoniae.
   4134..4255    +  polyA_signal   SV40 poly(A) signal: SV40 polyadenylation signal
   4328..4344    -  protein_bind   lac operator: The lac repressor binds to the lac operator to inhibit transcription in E. coli. This inhibition can be relieved by adding lactose or isopropyl-β-D-thiogalactopyranoside (IPTG). lac repressor encoded by lacI
   4352..4382    -  promoter       lac promoter: promoter for the E. coli lac operon
   4397..4418    -  protein_bind   CAP binding site: CAP binding activates transcription in the presence of cAMP. E. coli catabolite activator protein
   4431..4523    -  CDS            lacI (fragment): lac repressor; lacI; The lac repressor binds to the lac operator to inhibit transcription in E. coli. This inhibition can be relieved by adding lactose or isopropyl-β-D-thiogalactopyranoside (IPTG).
   4706..5294    -  rep_origin     ori: high-copy-number ColE1/pMB1/pBR322/pUC origin of replication
   5465..6325    -  CDS            AmpR: β-lactamase; bla; confers resistance to ampicillin, carbenicillin, and related antibiotics
   6326..6430    -  promoter       AmpR promoter: bla
>Addgene plasmid #210348 | Flag-V0D1 | addgene full sequence | sequence record 418168 | Addgene NGS Result
GACGGATCGGGAGATCTCCCGATCCCCTATGGTGCACTCTCAGTACAATCTGCTCTGATGCCGCATAGTT
AAGCCAGTATCTGCTCCCTGCTTGTGTGTTGGAGGTCGCTGAGTAGTGCGCGAGCAAAATTTAAGCTACA
ACAAGGCAAGGCTTGACCGACAATTGCATGAAGAATCTGCTTAGGGTTAGGCGTTTTGCGCTGCTTCGCG
ATGTACGGGCCAGATATACGCGTTGACATTGATTATTGACTAGTTATTAATAGTAATCAATTACGGGGTC
ATTAGTTCATAGCCCATATATGGAGTTCCGCGTTACATAACTTACGGTAAATGGCCCGCCTGGCTGACCG
CCCAACGACCCCCGCCCATTGACGTCAATAATGACGTATGTTCCCATAGTAACGCCAATAGGGACTTTCC
ATTGACGTCAATGGGTGGAGTATTTACGGTAAACTGCCCACTTGGCAGTACATCAAGTGTATCATATGCC
AAGTACGCCCCCTATTGACGTCAATGACGGTAAATGGCCCGCCTGGCATTATGCCCAGTACATGACCTTA
TGGGACTTTCCTACTTGGCAGTACATCTACGTATTAGTCATCGCTATTACCATGGTGATGCGGTTTTGGC
AGTACATCAATGGGCGTGGATAGCGGTTTGACTCACGGGGATTTCCAAGTCTCCACCCCATTGACGTCAA
TGGGAGTTTGTTTTGGCACCAAAATCAACGGGACTTTCCAAAATGTCGTAACAACTCCGCCCCATTGACG
CAAATGGGCGGTAGGCGTGTACGGTGGGAGGTCTATATAAGCAGAGCTCTCTGGCTAACTAGAGAACCCA
CTGCTTACTGGCTTATCGAAATTAATACGACTCACTATAGGGAGACCCAAGCTGGCTAGCGTTTAAACTT
AAGCTTACCATGGACTACAAGGACGACGATGACAAGGTACCAGGATCCATGTCGTTCTTCCCGGAGCTTT
ACTTTAACGTGGACAATGGCTACTTGGAGGGACTGGTGCGCGGCCTGAAGGCCGGGGTGCTCAGCCAGGC
CGACTACCTCAACCTGGTGCAGTGCGAGACGCTAGAGGACTTGAAACTGCATCTGCAGAGCACTGATTAT
GGTAACTTCCTGGCCAACGAGGCATCACCTCTGACGGTGTCAGTCATCGATGACCGGCTCAAGGAGAAGA
TGGTGGTGGAGTTCCGCCACATGAGGAACCATGCCTATGAGCCACTCGCCAGCTTCCTAGACTTCATTAC
TTACAGTTACATGATCGACAACGTGATCCTGCTCATCACAGGCACGCTGCACCAGCGCTCCATCGCTGAG
CTCGTGCCCAAGTGCCACCCACTAGGCAGCTTCGAGCAGATGGAGGCCGTGAACATTGCTCAGACACCTG
CTGAGCTCTACAATGCCATTCTGGTGGACACGCCTCTTGCGGCTTTTTTCCAGGACTGCATTTCAGAGCA
GGACCTTGACGAGATGAACATCGAGATCATCCGCAACACCCTCTACAAGGCCTACCTGGAGTCCTTCTAC
AAGTTCTGCACCCTACTGGGCGGGACTACGGCTGATGCCATGTGCCCCATCCTGGAGTTTGAAGCAGACC
GCCGCGCCTTCATCATCACCATCAATTCTTTCGGCACAGAGCTGTCCAAAGAGGACCGTGCCAAGCTCTT
TCCACACTGTGGGCGGCTCTACCCTGAGGGCCTGGCGCAGCTGGCTCGGGCTGACGACTATGAACAGGTC
AAGAACGTGGCCGATTACTACCCGGAGTACAAGCTGCTCTTCGAGGGTGCAGGTAGCAACCCTGGAGACA
AGACGCTGGAGGACCGATTCTTTGAGCACGAGGTAAAGCTGAACAAGTTGGCCTTCCTGAACCAGTTCCA
CTTTGGTGTCTTCTATGCCTTCGTGAAGCTCAAGGAGCAGGAGTGTCGCAACATCGTGTGGATCGCTGAA
TGTATCGCCCAGCGCCACCGCGCCAAAATCGACAACTACATCCCTATCTTCTAGCTCGAGTCTAGAGGGC
CCGTTTAAACCCGCTGATCAGCCTCGACTGTGCCTTCTAGTTGCCAGCCATCTGTTGTTTGCCCCTCCCC
CGTGCCTTCCTTGACCCTGGAAGGTGCCACTCCCACTGTCCTTTCCTAATAAAATGAGGAAATTGCATCG
CATTGTCTGAGTAGGTGTCATTCTATTCTGGGGGGTGGGGTGGGGCAGGACAGCAAGGGGGAGGATTGGG
AAGACAATAGCAGGCATGCTGGGGATGCGGTGGGCTCTATGGCTTCTGAGGCGGAAAGAACCAGCTGGGG
CTCTAGGGGGTATCCCC
[124 nt withheld, positions 2328-2451]
C
[91 nt withheld, positions 2453-2543]
A
[49 nt withheld, positions 2545-2593]
CCTTTGACGTTGGAGTCCACGTTCTTT
[37 nt withheld, positions 2621-2657]
ACCCTATCTCGGTCTATTCTTTTGATTTATAAGGGATTTTGCCGATTTCGGCCTATTGGTTAAAAAATGA
GCTGATTTAACAAAAATTTAACGCGAATTAATTCTGTGGAATGTGTGTCAGTTAGGGTGTGGAAAGTCCC
CAGGCTCCCCAGCAGGCAGAAGTATGCAAAGCATGCATCTCAATTAGTCAGCAACCAGGTGTGGAAAGTC
CCCAGGCTCCCCAGCAGGCAGAAGTATGCAAAGCATGCATCTCAATTAGTCAGCAACCATAGTCCCGCCC
CTAACTCCGCCCATCCCGCCCCTAACTCCGCCCAGTTCCGCCCATTCTCCGCCCCATGGCTGACTAATTT
TTTTTATTTATGCAGAGGCCGAGGCCGCCTCTGCCTCTGAGCTATTCCAGAAGTAGTGAGGAGGCTTTTT
TGGAGGCCTAGGCTTTTGCAAAAAGCTCCCGGGAGCTTGTATATCCATTTTCGGATCTGATCAAGAGACA
GGATGAGGATCGTTTCGCATGATTGAACAAGATGGATTGCACGCAGGTTCTCCGGCCGCTTGGGTGGAGA
GGCTATTCGGCTATGACTGGGCACAACAGACAATCGGCTGCTCTGATGCCGCCGTGTTCCGGCTGTCAGC
GCAGGGGCGCCCGGTTCTTTTTGTCAAGACCGACCTGTCCGGTGCCCTGAATGAACTGCAGGACGAGGCA
GCGCGGCTATCGTGGCTGGCCACGACGGGCGTTCCTTGCGCAGCTGTGCTCGACGTTGTCACTGAAGCGG
GAAGGGACTGGCTGCTATTGGGCGAAGTGCCGGGGCAGGATCTCCTGTCATCTCACCTTGCTCCTGCCGA
GAAAGTATCCATCATGGCTGATGCAATGCGGCGGCTGCATACGCTTGATCCGGCTACCTGCCCATTCGAC
CACCAAGCGAAACATCGCATCGAGCGAGCACGTACTCGGATGGAAGCCGGTCTTGTCGATCAGGATGATC
TGGACGAAGAGCATCAGGGGCTCGCGCCAGCCGAACTGTTCGCCAGGCTCAAGGCGCGCATGCCCGACGG
CGAGGATCTCGTCGTGACCCATGGCGATGCCTGCTTGCCGAATATCATGGTGGAAAATGGCCGCTTTTCT
GGATTCATCGACTGTGGCCGGCTGGGTGTGGCGGACCGCTATCAGGACATAGCGTTGGCTACCCGTGATA
TTGCTGAAGAGCTTGGCGGCGAATGGGCTGACCGCTTCCTCGTGCTTTACGGTATCGCCGCTCCCGATTC
GCAGCGCATCGCCTTCTATCGCCTTCTTGACGAGTTCTTCTGAGCGGGACTCTGGGGTTCGAAATGACCG
ACCAAGCGACGCCCAACCTGCCATCACGAGATTTCGATTCCACCGCCGCCTTCTATGAAAGGTTGGGCTT
CGGAATCGTTTTCCGGGACGCCGGCTGGATGATCCTCCAGCGCGGGGATCTCATGCTGGAGTTCTTCGCC
CACCCCAACTTGTTTATTGCAGCTTATAATGGTTACAAATAAAGCAATAGCATCACAAATTTCACAAATA
AAGCATTTTTTTCACTGCATTCTAGTTGTGGTTTGTCCAAACTCATCAATGTATCTTATCATGTCTGTAT
ACCGTCGACCTCTAGCTAGAGCTTGGCGTAATCATGGTCATAGCTGTTTCCTGTGTGAAATTGTTATCCG
CTCACAATTCCACACAACATACGAGCCGGAAGCATAAAGTGTAAAGCCTGGGGTGCCTAATGAGTGAGCT
AACTCACATTAATTGCGTTGCGCTCACTGCCCGCTTTCCAGTCGGGAAACCTGTCGTGCCAGCTGCATTA
ATGAATCGGCCAACGCGCGGGGAGAGGCGGTTTGCGTATTGGGCGCTCTTCCGCTTCCTCGCTCACTGAC
TCGCTGCGCTCGGTCGTTCGGCTGCGGCGAGCGGTATCAGCTCACTCAAAGGCGGTAATACGGTTATCCA
CAGAATCAGGGGATAACGCAGGAAAGAACATGTGAGCAAAAGGCCAGCAAAAGGCCAGGAACCGTAAAAA
GGCCGCGTTGCTGGCGTTTTTCCATAGGCTCCGCCCCCCTGACGAGCATCACAAAAATCGACGCTCAAGT
CAGAGGTGGCGAAACCCGACAGGACTATAAAGATACCAGGCGTTTCCCCCTGGAAGCTCCCTCGTGCGCT
CTCCTGTTCCGACCCTGCCGCTTACCGGATACCTGTCCGCCTTTCTCCCTTCGGGAAGCGTGGCGCTTTC
TCATAGCTCACGCTGTAGGTATCTCAGTTCGGTGTAGGTCGTTCGCTCCAAGCTGGGCTGTGTGCACGAA
CCCCCCGTTCAGCCCGACCGCTGCGCCTTATCCGGTAACTATCGTCTTGAGTCCAACCCGGTAAGACACG
ACTTATCGCCACTGGCAGCAGCCACTGGTAACAGGATTAGCAGAGCGAGGTATGTAGGCGGTGCTACAGA
GTTCTTGAAGTGGTGGCCTAACTACGGCTACACTAGAAGAACAGTATTTGGTATCTGCGCTCTGCTGAAG
CCAGTTACCTTCGGAAAAAGAGTTGGTAGCTCTTGATCCGGCAAACAAACCACCGCTGGTAGCGGTGGTT
TTTTTGTTTGCAAGCAGCAGATTACGCGCAGAAAAAAAGGATCTCAAGAAGATCCTTTGATCTTTTCTAC
GGGGTCTGACGCTCAGTGGAACGAAAACTCACGTTAAGGGATTTTGGTCATGAGATTATCAAAAAGGATC
TTCACCTAGATCCTTTTAAATTAAAAATGAAGTTTTAAATCAATCTAAAGTATATATGAGTAAACTTGGT
CTGACAGTTACCAATGCTTAATCAGTGAGGCACCTATCTCAGCGATCTGTCTATTTCGTTCATCCATAGT
TGCCTGACTCCCCGTCGTGTAGATAACTACGATACGGGAGGGCTTACCATCTGGCCCCAGTGCTGCAATG
ATACCGCGAGACCCACGCTCACCGGCTCCAGATTTATCAGCAATAAACCAGCCAGCCGGAAGGGCCGAGC
GCAGAAGTGGTCCTGCAACTTTATCCGCCTCCATCCAGTCTATTAATTGTTGCCGGGAAGCTAGAGTAAG
TAGTTCGCCAGTTAATAGTTTGCGCAACGTTGTTGCCATTGCTACAGGCATCGTGGTGTCACGCTCGTCG
TTTGGTATGGCTTCATTCAGCTCCGGTTCCCAACGATCAAGGCGAGTTACATGATCCCCCATGTTGTGCA
AAAAAGCGGTTAGCTCCTTCGGTCCTCCGATCGTTGTCAGAAGTAAGTTGGCCGCAGTGTTATCACTCAT
GGTTATGGCAGCACTGCATAATTCTCTTACTGTCATGCCATCCGTAAGATGCTTTTCTGTGACTGGTGAG
TACTCAACCAAGTCATTCTGAGAATAGTGTATGCGGCGACCGAGTTGCTCTTGCCCGGCGTCAATACGGG
ATAATACCGCGCCACATAGCAGAACTTTAAAAGTGCTCATCATTGGAAAACGTTCTTCGGGGCGAAAACT
CTCAAGGATCTTACCGCTGTTGAGATCCAGTTCGATGTAACCCACTCGTGCACCCAACTGATCTTCAGCA
TCTTTTACTTTCACCAGCGTTTCTGGGTGAGCAAAAACAGGAAGGCAAAATGCCGCAAAAAAGGGAATAA
GGGCGACACGGAAATGTTGAATACTCATACTCTTCCTTTTTCAATATTATTGAAGCATTTATCAGGGTTA
TTGTCTCATGAGCGGATACATATTTGAATGTATTTAGAAAAATAAACAAATAGGGGTTCCGCGCACATTT
CCCCGAAAAGTGCCACCTGACGTC
